>Addgene plasmid #218916 | pLV-EF1a-NLS-msfGFP-T2A-mCherry-NES> mPGK-PuroR | addgene full sequence | sequence record 435143 | Addgene NGS Result
AACAATTTCACACAGGAAACAGCTATGACCATGATTACGCCAAGCGCGCAATTAACCCTCACTAAAGGGA
ACAAAAGCTGGAGCTGCAAGCTTAATGTAGTCTTATGCAATACTCTTGTAGTCTTGCAACATGGTAACGA
TGAGTTAGCAACATGCCTTACAAGGAGAGAAAAAGCACCGTGCATGCCGATTGGTGGAAGTAAGGTGGTA
CGATCGTGCCTTATTAGGAAGGCAACAGACGGGTCTGACATGGATTGGACGAACCACTGAATTGCCGCAT
TGCAGAGATATTGTATTTAAGTGCCTAGCTCGATACATAAACGGGTCTCTCTGGTTAGACCAGATCTGAG
CCTGGGAGCTCTCTGGCTAACTAGGGAACCCACTGCTTAAGCCTCAATAAAGCTTGCCTTGAGTGCTTCA
AGTAGTGTGTGCCCGTCTGTTGTGTGACTCTGGTAACTAGAGATCCCTCAGACCCTTTTAGTCAGTGTGG
AAAATCTCTAGCAGTGGCGCCCGAACAGGGACTTGAAAGCGAAAGGGAAACCAGAGGAGCTCTCTCGACG
CAGGACTCGGCTTGCTGAAGCGCGCACGGCAAGAGGCGAGGGGCGGCGACTGGTGAGTACGCCAAAAATT
TTGACTAGCGGAGGCTAGAAGGAGAGAGATGGGTGCGAGAGCGTCAGTATTAAGCGGGGGAGAATTAGAT
CGCGATGGGAAAAAATTCGGTTAAGGCCAGGGGGAAAGAAAAAATATAAATTAAAACATATAGTATGGGC
AAGCAGGGAGCTAGAACGATTCGCAGTTAATCCTGGCCTGTTAGAAACATCAGAAGGCTGTAGACAAATA
CTGGGACAGCTACAACCATCCCTTCAGACAGGATCAGAAGAACTTAGATCATTATATAATACAGTAGCAA
CCCTCTATTGTGTGCATCAAAGGATAGAGATAAAAGACACCAAGGAAGCTTTAGACAAGATAGAGGAAGA
GCAAAACAAAAGTAAGACCACCGCACAGCAAGCGGCCGCTGATCTTCAGACCTGGAGGAGGAGATATGAG
GGACAATTGGAGAAGTGAATTATATAAATATAAAGTAGTAAAAATTGAACCATTAGGAGTAGCACCCACC
AAGGCAAAGAGAAGAGTGGTGCAGAGAGAAAAAAGAGCAGTGGGAATAGGAGCTTTGTTCCTTGGGTTCT
TGGGAGCAGCAGGAAGCACTATGGGCGCAGCGTCAATGACGCTGACGGTACAGGCCAGACAATTATTGTC
TGGTATAGTGCAGCAGCAGAACAATTTGCTGAGGGCTATTGAGGCGCAACAGCATCTGTTGCAACTCACA
GTCTGGGGCATCAAGCAGCTCCAGGCAAGAATCCTGGCTGTGGAAAGATACCTAAAGGATCAACAGCTCC
TGGGGATTTGGGGTTGCTCTGGAAAACTCATTTGCACCACTGCTGTGCCTTGGAATGCTAGTTGGAGTAA
TAAATCTCTGGAACAGATTTGGAATCACACGACCTGGATGGAGTGGGACAGAGAAATTAACAATTACACA
AGCTTAATACACTCCTTAATTGAAGAATCGCAAAACCAGCAAGAAAAGAATGAACAAGAATTATTGGAAT
TAGATAAATGGGCAAGTTTGTGGAATTGGTTTAACATAACAAATTGGCTGTGGTATATAAAATTATTCAT
AATGATAGTAGGAGGCTTGGTAGGTTTAAGAATAGTTTTTGCTGTACTTTCTATAGTGAATAGAGTTAGG
CAGGGATATTCACCATTATCGTTTCAGACCCACCTCCCAACCCCGAGGGGACCCGACAGGCCCGAAGGAA
TAGAAGAAGAAGGTGGAGAGAGAGACAGAGACAGATCCATTCGATTAGTGAACGGATCTCGACGGTATCG
CTAGCTTTTAAAAGAAAAGGGGGGATTGGGGGGTACAGTGCAGGGGAAAGAATAGTAGACATAATAGCAA
CAGACATACAAACTAAAGAATTACAAAAACAAATTACAAAAATTCAAAATTTTACTAGCAACTTTGTATA
GAAAAGTTGCTACCTGGCTCCGGTGCCCGTCAGTGGGCAGAGCGCACATCGCCCACAGTCCCCGAGAAGT
TGGGGGGAGGGGTCGGCAATTGAACCGGTGCCTAGAGAAGGTGGCGCGGGGTAAACTGGGAAAGTGATGT
CGTGTACTGGCTCCGCCTTTTTCCCGAGGGTGGGGGAGAACCGTATATAAGTGCAGTAGTCGCCGTGAAC
GTTCTTTTTCGCAACGGGTTTGCCGCCAGAACACAGGTAAGTGCCGTGTGTGGTTCCCGCGGGCCTGGCC
TCTTTACGGGTTATGGCCCTTGCGTGCCTTGAATTACTTCCACCTGGCTGCAGTACGTGATTCTTGATCC
CGAGCTTCGGGTTGGAAGTGGGTGGGAGAGTTCGAGGCCTTGCGCTTAAGGAGCCCCTTCGCCTCGTGCT
TGAGTTGAGGCCTGGCCTGGGCGCTGGGGCCGCCGCGTGCGAATCTGGTGGCACCTTCGCGCCTGTCTCG
CTGCTTTCGATAAGTCTCTAGCCATTTAAAATTTTTGATGACCTGCTGCGACGCTTTTTTTCTGGCAAGA
TAGTCTTGTAAATGCGGGCCAAGATCTGCACACTGGTATTTCGGTTTTTGGGGCCGCGGGCGGCGACGGG
GCCCGTGCGTCCCAGCGCACATGTTCGGCGAGGCGGGGCCTGCGAGCGCGGCCACCGAGAATCGGACGGG
GGTAGTCTCAAGCTGGCCGGCCTGCTCTGGTGCCTGGCCTCGCGCCGCCGTGTATCGCCCCGCCCTGGGC
GGCAAGGCTGGCCCGGTCGGCACCAGTTGCGTGAGCGGAAAGATGGCCGCTTCCCGGCCCTGCTGCAGGG
AGCTCAAAATGGAGGACGCGGCGCTCGGGAGAGCGGGCGGGTGAGTCACCCACACAAAGGAAAAGGGCCT
TTCCGTCCTCAGCCGTCGCTTCATGTGACTCCACGGAGTACCGGGCGCCGTCCAGGCACCTCGATTAGTT
CTCGAGCTTTTGGAGTACGTCGTCTTTAGGTTGGGGGGAGGGGTTTTATGCGATGGAGTTTCCCCACACT
GAGTGGGTGGAGACTGAAGTTAGGCCAGCTTGGCACTTGATGTAATTCTCCTTGGAATTTGCCCTTTTTG
AGTTTGGATCTTGGTTCATTCTCAAGCCTCAGACAGTGGTTCAAAGTTTTTTTCTTCCATTTCAGGTGTC
GTGAAACAGCCACCATGGGCCCCAAGAAGAAGAGAAAGGTGGGACGCGTGAGCGGCTCTGTGAGCAAGGG
CGAGGAGCTGTTCACCGGGGTGGTGCCCATCCTGGTCGAGCTGGACGGCGACGTAAACGGCCACAAGTTC
AGCGTGCGCGGCGAGGGCGAGGGCGATGCCACCAACGGCAAGCTGACCCTGAAGTTCATCTGCACCACCG
GCAAGCTGCCCGTGCCCTGGCCCACCCTCGTGACCACCCTGACCTACGGCGTGCAGTGCTTCAGCCGCTA
CCCCGACCACATGAAGCGCCACGACTTCTTCAAGTCCGCCATGCCCGAAGGCTACGTCCAGGAGCGCACC
ATCAGCTTCAAGGACGACGGCACCTACAAGACCCGCGCCGAGGTGAAGTTCGAGGGCGACACCCTGGTGA
ACCGCATCGAGCTGAAGGGCATCGACTTCAAGGAGGACGGCAACATCCTGGGGCACAAGCTGGAGTACAA
CTTCAACAGCCACAACGTCTATATCACCGCCGACAAGCAGAAGAACGGCATCAAGGCCAACTTCAAGATC
CGCCACAACGTGGAGGACGGCAGCGTGCAGCTCGCCGACCACTACCAGCAGAACACCCCCATCGGCGACG
GCCCCGTGCTGCTGCCCGACAACCACTACCTGAGCACCCAGTCCAAGCTGAGCAAAGACCCCAACGAGAA
GCGCGATCACATGGTCCTGCTGGAGTTCGTGACCGCCGCCGGGATCACTCACGGCATGGACGAGCTGTAC
AAGTCAGGCGGCTCCGGAGAGGGCAGGGGAAGTCTTCTAACATGCGGGGACGTGGAGGAAAATCCCGGCC
CCCTGCTGATGGTGAGCAAGGGCGAGGAGGATAACATGGCCATCATCAAGGAGTTCATGCGCTTCAAGGT
GCACATGGAGGGCTCCGTGAACGGCCACGAGTTCGAGATCGAGGGCGAGGGCGAGGGCCGCCCCTACGAG
GGCACCCAGACCGCCAAGCTGAAGGTGACCAAGGGTGGCCCCCTGCCCTTCGCCTGGGACATCCTGTCCC
CTCAGTTCATGTACGGCTCCAAGGCCTACGTGAAGCACCCCGCCGACATCCCCGACTACTTGAAGCTGTC
CTTCCCCGAGGGCTTCAAGTGGGAGCGCGTGATGAACTTCGAGGACGGCGGCGTGGTGACCGTGACCCAG
GACTCCTCCCTGCAGGACGGCGAGTTCATCTACAAGGTGAAGCTGCGCGGCACCAACTTCCCCTCCGACG
GCCCCGTAATGCAGAAGAAGACCATGGGCTGGGAGGCCTCCTCCGAGCGGATGTACCCCGAGGACGGCGC
CCTGAAGGGCGAGATCAAGCAGAGGCTGAAGCTGAAGGACGGCGGCCACTACGACGCTGAGGTCAAGACC
ACCTACAAGGCCAAGAAGCCCGTGCAGCTGCCCGGCGCCTACAACGTCAACATCAAGTTGGACATCACCT
CCCACAACGAGGACTACACCATCGTGGAACAGTACGAACGCGCCGAGGGCCGCCACTCCACCGGCGGCAT
GGACGAGCTGTACAAGGGATCCCTGCCTCCACTTGAAAGACTGACACTGTAAACTATAATCGAATTCCGA
TAATCAACCTCTGGATTACAAAATTTGTGAAAGATTGACTGGTATTCTTAACTATGTTGCTCCTTTTACG
CTATGTGGATACGCTGCTTTAATGCCTTTGTATCATGCTATTGCTTCCCGTATGGCTTTCATTTTCTCCT
CCTTGTATAAATCCTGGTTGCTGTCTCTTTATGAGGAGTTGTGGCCCGTTGTCAGGCAACGTGGCGTGGT
GTGCACTGTGTTTGCTGACGCAACCCCCACTGGTTGGGGCATTGCCACCACCTGTCAGCTCCTTTCCGGG
ACTTTCGCTTTCCCCCTCCCTATTGCCACGGCGGAACTCATCGCCGCCTGCCTTGCCCGCTGCTGGACAG
GGGCTCGGCTGTTGGGCACTGACAATTCCGTGGTGTTGTCGGGGAAGCTGACGTCCTTTCCATGGCTGCT
CGCCTGTGTTGCCACCTGGATTCTGCGCGGGACGTCCTTCTGCTACGTCCCTTCGGCCCTCAATCCAGCG
GACCTTCCTTCCCGCGGCCTGCTGCCGGCTCTGCGGCCTCTTCCGCGTCTTCGCCTTCGCCCTCAGACGA
GTCGGATCTCCCTTTGGGCCGCCTCCCCGCATCGGGTATGCAAGTTTGTACAAAAAAGCAGGCTTAACCT
TTCTACCGGGTAGGGGAGGCGCTTTTCCCAAGGCAGTCTGGAGCATGCGCTTTAGCAGCCCCGCTGGGCA
CTTGGCGCTACACAAGTGGCCTCTGGCCTCGCACACATTCCACATCCACCGGTAGGCGCCAACCGGCTCC
GTTCTTTGGTGGCCCCTTCGCGCCACCTTCTACTCCTCCCCTAGTCAGGAAGTTCCCCCCCGCCCCGCAG
CTCGCGTCGTGCAGGACGTGACAAATGGAAGTAGCACGTCTCACTAGTCTCGTGCAGATGGACAGCACCG
CTGAGCAATGGAAGCGGGTAGGCCTTTGGGGCAGCGGCCAATAGCAGCTTTGCTCCTTCGCTTTCTGGGC
TCAGAGGCTGGGAAGGGGTGGGTCCGGGGGCGGGCTCAGGGGCGGGCTCAGGGGCGGGGCGGGGGCCCGG
AGGGCCTCCCGGGGGCCCGCATTCTGCACGCTTCAAAAGCGCACGGCTGCCGCGCTGTTCTCCTCTTCCT
CATCTCCGGGCCTTTCGACCTAACAGCCACCATGACCGAGTACAAGCCCACGGTGCGCCTCGCCACCCGC
GACGACGCCCCGCAGCTCGCGTCGTGCAGGACGTGACAAATGGAAGTAGCACGTCTCACTAGTCTCGTGC
AGATGGACAGCACCGCTGAGCAATGGAAGCGGGTGGGCTTTTGGGGCAGCGGCCAATAGCAGTTTTGCTC
CTTCGCTTTCTGGGCTCAGAGGCGGGGAAGGGGTGGGTCCGGGGGCGGGCTCAGGGGCGGGCTCAGGGGC
GGGGCGGGCGCCCGAAGGTCCTCCGGAGGCCCGGCATTCTGCACGCTTCAAAAGCGCACGTCTGCCGCGC
TGTTCTCCTCTTCCTCATCTCCGGGCCTTTCGACCTAACAGCCACCATGACCGAGTACAAGCCCACGGTG
CGCCTCGCCACCCGCGACGACGTCCCCAGGGCCGTACGCACCCTCGCCGCCGCGTTCGCCGACTACCCCG
CCACGCGCCACACCGTCGATCCGGACCGCCACATCGAGCGGGTCACCGAGCTGCAAGAACTCTTCCTCAC
GCGCGTCGGGCTCGACATCGGCAAGGTGTGGGTCGCGGACGACGGCGCCGCGGTGGCGGTCTGGACCACG
CCGGAGAGCGTCGAAGCGGGGGCGGTGTTCGCCGAGATCGGCCCGCGCATGGCCGAGTTGAGCGGTTCCC
GGCTGGCCGCGCAGCAACAGATGGAAGGCCTCCTGGCGCCGCACCGGCCCAAGGAGCCCGCGTGGTTCCT
GGCCACCGTCGGCGTCTCGCCCGACCACCAGGGCAAGGGTCTGGGCAGCGCCGTCGTGCTCCCCGGAGTG
GAGGCGGCCGAGCGCGCCGGGGTGCCCGCCTTCCTGGAAACCTCCGCGCCCCGCAACCTCCCCTTCTACG
AGCGGCTCGGCTTCACCGTCACCGCCGACGTCGAGGTGCCCGAAGGACCGCGCACCTGGTGCATGACCCG
CAAGCCCGGTGCCTGAGGCTACCTAGAAAAACATGGAGCAATCACAAGTAGCAATACAGCAGCTACCAAT
GCTGATTGTGCCTGGCTAGAAGCACAAGAGGAGGAGGAGGTGGGTTTTCCAGTCACACCTCAGGTACCGT
ATGCAACTTTATTATACATAGTTGGTACCTTTAAGACCAATGACTTACAAGGCAGCTGTAGATCTTAGCC
ACTTTTTAAAAGAAAAGGGGGGACTGGAAGGGCTAATTCACTCCCAACGAAGACAAGATCTGCTTTTTGC
TTGTACTGGGTCTCTCTGGTTAGACCAGATCTGAGCCTGGGAGCTCTCTGGCTAACTAGGGAACCCACTG
CTTAAGCCTCAATAAAGCTTGCCTTGAGTGCTTCAAGTAGTGTGTGCCCGTCTGTTGTGTGACTCTGGTA
ACTAGAGATCCCTCAGACCCTTTTAGTCAGTGTGGAAAATCTCTAGCAGTAGTAGTTCATGTCATCTTAT
TATTCAGTATTTATAACTTGCAAAGAAATGAATATCAGAGAGTGAGAGGAACTTGTTTATTGCAGCTTAT
AATGGTTACAAATAAAGCAATAGCATCACAAATTTCACAAATAAAGCATTTTTTTCACTGCATTCTAGTT
GTGGTTTGTCCAAACTCATCAATGTATCTTATCATGTCTGGCTCTAGCTATCCCGCCCCTAACTCCGCCC
ATCCCGCCCCTAACTCCGCCCAGTTCCGCCCATTCTCCGCCCCATGGCTGACTAATTTTTTTTATTTATG
CAGAGGCCGAGGCCGCCTCGGCCTCTGAGCTATTCCAGAAGTAGTGAGGAGGCTTTTTTGGAGGCCTAGG
GACGTACCCAATTCGCCCTATAGTGAGTCGTATTACGCGCGCTCACTGGCCGTCGTTTTACAACGTCGTG
ACTGGGAAAACCCTGGCGTTACCCAACTTAATCGCCTTGCAGCACATCCCCCTTTCGCCAGCTGGCGTAA
TAGCGAAGAGGCCCGCACCGATCGCCCTTCCCAACAGTTGCGCAGCCTGAATGGCGAATGGG
[124 nt withheld, positions 7973-8096]
C
[91 nt withheld, positions 8098-8188]
A
[49 nt withheld, positions 8190-8238]
CCTTTGACGTTGGAGTCCACGTTCTTT
[37 nt withheld, positions 8266-8302]
ACCCTATCTCGGTCTATTCTTTTGATTTATAAGGGATTTTGCCGATTTCGGCCTATTGGTTAAAAAATGA
GCTGATTTAACAAAAATTTAACGCGAATTTTAACAAAATATTAACGCTTACAATTTAGGTGGCACTTTTC
GGGGAAATGTGCGCGGAACCCCTATTTGTTTATTTTTCTAAATACATTCAAATATGTATCCGCTCATGAG
ACAATAACCCTGATAAATGCTTCAATAATATTGAAAAAGGAAGAGTATGAGTATTCAACATTTCCGTGTC
GCCCTTATTCCCTTTTTTGCGGCATTTTGCCTTCCTGTTTTTGCTCACCCAGAAACGCTGGTGAAAGTAA
AAGATGCTGAAGATCAGTTGGGTGCACGAGTGGGTTACATCGAACTGGATCTCAACAGCGGTAAGATCCT
TGAGAGTTTTCGCCCCGAAGAACGTTTTCCAATGATGAGCACTTTTAAAGTTCTGCTATGTGGCGCGGTA
TTATCCCGTATTGACGCCGGGCAAGAGCAACTCGGTCGCCGCATACACTATTCTCAGAATGACTTGGTTG
AGTACTCACCAGTCACAGAAAAGCATCTTACGGATGGCATGACAGTAAGAGAATTATGCAGTGCTGCCAT
AACCATGAGTGATAACACTGCGGCCAACTTACTTCTGACAACGATCGGAGGACCGAAGGAGCTAACCGCT
TTTTTGCACAACATGGGGGATCATGTAACTCGCCTTGATCGTTGGGAACCGGAGCTGAATGAAGCCATAC
CAAACGACGAGCGTGACACCACGATGCCTGTAGCAATGGCAACAACGTTGCGCAAACTATTAACTGGCGA
ACTACTTACTCTAGCTTCCCGGCAACAATTAATAGACTGGATGGAGGCGGATAAAGTTGCAGGACCACTT
CTGCGCTCGGCCCTTCCGGCTGGCTGGTTTATTGCTGATAAATCTGGAGCCGGTGAGCGTGGGTCTCGCG
GTATCATTGCAGCACTGGGGCCAGATGGTAAGCCCTCCCGTATCGTAGTTATCTACACGACGGGGAGTCA
GGCAACTATGGATGAACGAAATAGACAGATCGCTGAGATAGGTGCCTCACTGATTAAGCATTGGTAACTG
TCAGACCAAGTTTACTCATATATACTTTAGATTGATTTAAAACTTCATTTTTAATTTAAAAGGATCTAGG
TGAAGATCCTTTTTGATAATCTCATGACCAAAATCCCTTAACGTGAGTTTTCGTTCCACTGAGCGTCAGA
CCCCGTAGAAAAGATCAAAGGATCTTCTTGAGATCCTTTTTTTCTGCGCGTAATCTGCTGCTTGCAAACA
AAAAAACCACCGCTACCAGCGGTGGTTTGTTTGCCGGATCAAGAGCTACCAACTCTTTTTCCGAAGGTAA
CTGGCTTCAGCAGAGCGCAGATACCAAATACTGTTCTTCTAGTGTAGCCGTAGTTAGGCCACCACTTCAA
GAACTCTGTAGCACCGCCTACATACCTCGCTCTGCTAATCCTGTTACCAGTGGCTGCTGCCAGTGGCGAT
AAGTCGTGTCTTACCGGGTTGGACTCAAGACGATAGTTACCGGATAAGGCGCAGCGGTCGGGCTGAACGG
GGGGTTCGTGCACACAGCCCAGCTTGGAGCGAACGACCTACACCGAACTGAGATACCTACAGCGTGAGCT
ATGAGAAAGCGCCACGCTTCCCGAAGAGAGAAAGGCGGACAGGTATCCGGTAAGCGGCAGGGTCGGAACA
GGAGAGCGCACGAGGGAGCTTCCAGGGGGAAACGCCTGGTATCTTTATAGTCCTGTCGGGTTTCGCCACC
TCTGACTTGAGCGTCGATTTTTGTGATGCTCGTCAGGGGGGCGGAGCCTATGGAAAAACGCCAGCAACGC
GGCCTTTTTACGGTTCCTGGCCTTTTGCTGGCCTTTTGCTCACATGTTCTTTCCTGCGTTATCCCCTGAT
TCTGTGGATAACCGTATTACCGCCTTTGAGTGAGCTGATACCGCTCGCCGCAGCCGAACGACCGAGCGCA
GCGAGTCAGTGAGCGAGGAAGCGGAAGAGCGCCCAATACGCAAACCGCCTCTCCCCGCGCGTTGGCCGAT
TCATTAATGCAGCTGGCACGACAGGTTTCCCGACTGGAAAGCGGGCAGTGAGCGCAACGCAATTAATGTG
AGTTAGCTCACTCATTAGGCACCCCAGGCTTTACACTTTATGCTTCCGGCTCGTATGTTGTGTGGAATTG
TGAGCGGAT
Features (pLannotate 1.2.2; 34 found; start..end, strand, type, name):
     50..68      +  promoter       T3 promoter: promoter for bacteriophage T3 RNA polymerase
     96..322     +  promoter       RSV promoter: Rous sarcoma virus enhancer/promoter
    323..503     +  LTR            5' LTR (truncated): truncated 5' long terminal repeat (LTR) from HIV-1
    550..675     +  misc_feature   HIV-1 Ψ: packaging signal of human immunodeficiency virus type 1
    659..1022    +  CDS            HIV-1 gag (fragment): gag protein from human immunodeficiency virus 1; gag
   1168..1401    +  misc_feature   RRE: The Rev response element (RRE) of HIV-1 allows for Rev-dependent mRNA export from the nucleus to the cytoplasm.
   1778..1878    +  CDS            Rev (fragment): human immunodeficiency virus 1 (HIV-1) Rev protein; rev; enhances nuclear export of unspliced and incompletely spliced viral mRNAs
   1896..2013    +  misc_feature   cPPT/CTS: central polypurine tract and central termination sequence of HIV-1
   2019..2039    +  protein_bind   attB4: mutant version of attB; core recombination site for the Gateway® BP reaction BP Clonase™
   2046..3224    +  promoter       EF-1α promoter: strong constitutive promoter for human elongation factor EF-1α
   3280..3994    +  CDS            superfolder GFP (fragment): GFP variant that folds robustly even when fused to poorly folded proteins (Pédelacq et al., 2006) mammalian codon-optimized
   4009..4062    +  CDS            T2A: 2A peptide from Thosea asigna virus capsid protein Eukaryotic ribosomes fail to insert a peptide bond between the Gly and Pro residues, yielding separate polypeptides.
   4069..4776    +  CDS            mCherry: mCherry is a basic (constitutively fluorescent) red fluorescent protein published in 2004, derived from Discosoma sp.. It is reported to be a very rapidly-maturing monomer with low acid sensitivity.
   4832..5420    +  misc_feature   WPRE: woodchuck hepatitis virus posttranscriptional regulatory element
   5431..5451    +  protein_bind   attB1: mutant version of attB; core recombination site for the Gateway® BP reaction BP Clonase™
   5468..5967    +  promoter       PGK promoter: mouse phosphoglycerate kinase 1 promoter
   5982..6027    +  CDS            PuroR (fragment): puromycin N-acetyltransferase; pac from Streptomyces alboniger; confers resistance to puromycin
   6026..6332    +  promoter       PGK promoter (fragment): mouse phosphoglycerate kinase 1 promoter
   6347..6946    +  CDS            PuroR (fragment): puromycin N-acetyltransferase; pac from Streptomyces; confers resistance to puromycin
   6953..7087    +  CDS            nef (fragment): NEF_HV1Z2 - Experimental evidence at protein level: Swiss-Prot protein existence level 1. Extracellular Nef protein targets CD4(+) T-lymphocytes for apoptosis by interacting with CXCR4 surface receptors. From Human immunodeficiency virus type 1 group M subtype D (isolate Z2/CDC-Z34) (HIV-1).
   7095..7163    +  CDS            nef (fragment): NEF_HV1Z2 - Experimental evidence at protein level: Swiss-Prot protein existence level 1. Extracellular Nef protein targets CD4(+) T-lymphocytes for apoptosis by interacting with CXCR4 surface receptors. From Human immunodeficiency virus type 1 group M subtype D (isolate Z2/CDC-Z34) (HIV-1).
   7165..7398    +  LTR            3' LTR (ΔU3): self-inactivating 3' long terminal repeat (LTR) from HIV-1
   7470..7591    +  polyA_signal   SV40 poly(A) signal: SV40 polyadenylation signal
   7631..7766    +  rep_origin     SV40 ori: SV40 origin of replication
   7787..7805    -  promoter       T7 promoter: promoter for bacteriophage T7 RNA polymerase
   7813..7968    +  CDS            lacZα (fragment): LacZα fragment of β-galactosidase; lacZ fragment
   7973..8401    +  rep_origin     f1 ori (sequence partly withheld): f1 bacteriophage origin of replication; arrow indicates direction of (+) strand synthesis
   8454..8558    +  promoter       AmpR promoter: bla
   8559..9419    +  CDS            AmpR: β-lactamase; bla; confers resistance to ampicillin, carbenicillin, and related antibiotics
   9590..10178   +  rep_origin     ori: high-copy-number ColE1/pMB1/pBR322/pUC origin of replication
  10361..10453   +  CDS            lacI (fragment): lac repressor; lacI; The lac repressor binds to the lac operator to inhibit transcription in E. coli. This inhibition can be relieved by adding lactose or isopropyl-β-D-thiogalactopyranoside (IPTG).
  10466..10487   +  protein_bind   CAP binding site: CAP binding activates transcription in the presence of cAMP. E. coli catabolite activator protein
  10502..10532   +  promoter       lac promoter: promoter for the E. coli lac operon
  10540..5       +  protein_bind   lac operator (across the origin): The lac repressor binds to the lac operator to inhibit transcription in E. coli. This inhibition can be relieved by adding lactose or isopropyl-β-D-thiogalactopyranoside (IPTG). lac repressor encoded by lacI
