[The description below was written by a language model from this plasmid's Addgene catalogue record and pLannotate feature annotations shown in this document.]
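Description:
pLV-EF1a-NLS-msfGFP-T2A-mCherry-NES> mPGK-PuroR is a third-generation-style, self-inactivating HIV-1 lentiviral transfer plasmid built on a commercial pLV backbone by Golden Gate assembly. It is maintained in E. coli through a high-copy ColE1/pUC origin with ampicillin selection (AmpR), and also carries an f1 origin and an SV40 origin. The viral genome is transcribed from an RSV promoter fused to a truncated 5' LTR. It contains the Ψ packaging signal with a gag fragment, the RRE for Rev-dependent export, the cPPT/CTS, and a ΔU3 3' LTR followed by an SV40 poly(A) signal.

The payload is a bicistronic reporter driven by the human EF-1α promoter: a superfolder-type GFP (msfGFP), a T2A ribosome-skipping peptide and mCherry, followed by a WPRE to boost transcript expression. T2A allows both fluorescent proteins to be produced from one open reading frame as separate polypeptides. Downstream, a mouse PGK promoter drives puromycin N-acetyltransferase for selecting transduced mammalian cells. The annotation also shows an extra short PuroR fragment and a partial second PGK promoter, suggesting a partial duplication in this region of the sequenced record.

The record is inconsistent about the localisation tags. The plasmid name places an NLS on msfGFP and an NES on mCherry, whereas the insert name and purpose statement describe untagged msfGFP and nuclear mCherry-NLS. The feature table annotates no NLS or NES, so the arrangement cannot be resolved from it. The associated publication concerns use of a self-cleaving peptide in proximity labelling proteomics, so this construct plausibly serves to visualise T2A separation through differing localisation of the two fluorophores.
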