Addgene plasmid #218916: pLV-EF1a-NLS-msfGFP-T2A-mCherry-NES> mPGK-PuroR
Purpose: Lentiviral construct expressing msfGFP and nuclear mCherry proteins.
Depositing lab: Sven Eyckerman. Depositing organization: Vlaams Instituut voor Biotechnologie (VIB, vzw). Publication: Leveraging a self-cleaving peptide for tailored control in proximity labeling proteomics. Delhaye L, Moschonas GD, Fijalkowska D, Verhee A, De Sutter D, Van de Steene T, De Meyer M, Grzesik H, Van Moortel L, De Bosscher K, Jacobs T, Eyckerman S. Cell Rep Methods. 2024 Jul 15;4(7):100818. doi: 10.1016/j.crmeth.2024.100818. Epub 2024 Jul 9. PubMed 38986614.
Backbone
  Vector backbone: pLV
  Backbone manufacturer: VectorBuilder
  Vector type: Lentiviral
Growth in bacteria
  Bacterial resistance: Ampicillin, 100 μg/mL
  Growth temperature: 37°C
  Growth strain: NEB Stable
  Copy number: High Copy
Gene/Insert
  Gene/Insert name: EF1a-msfGFP-T2A-mCherry-NLS > mPGK-PuroR
  Species: Other
  Cloning method: Golden Gate
  Sequencing primers: 5′ Unknown
Terms and licenses: Academic/Nonprofit Terms; Industry Terms: Not Available to Industry
Depositor comments: Please visit https://doi.org/10.1101/2023.11.03.565112 for bioRxiv preprint.
How to cite: pLV-EF1a-NLS-msfGFP-T2A-mCherry-NES> mPGK-PuroR was a gift from Sven Eyckerman (Addgene plasmid # 218916 ; http://n2t.net/addgene:218916 ; RRID:Addgene_218916)
